>Addgene plasmid #38191 | pMXs-IP-EGFP-hAtg13 | addgene partial sequence | sequence record 51468 | EGFP-C 5'-CATGGTCCTGCTGGAGTTCGTG-3'
GGCATGGACGAGCTGTACAAGTCCGGACTCAGATCTCGAGCTCAAGCTTCGAATTCTGCAGTCGACGGTA
CCGCGGGCCCGGGATCCATGGAAACTGATCTCAATTCCCAGGACAGAAAGGACCTGGACAAGTTTATTAA
ATTTTTTGCCCTCAAGACTGTCCAAGTGATTGTCCAGGCTCGGCTTGGTGAAAAGATTTGCACTCGTTCA
TCATCTTCTCCAACGGGTTCAGATTGGTTCAACTTAGCAATCAAAGACATCCCAGAGGTTACACATGAAG
CAAAGAAGGCACTGGCAGGACAGCTGCCTGCAGTCGGGAGGTCCATGTGTGTGGAGATTTCACTTAAGAC
TTCTGAGGGAGATTCCATGGAGCTGGAAATATGGTGTCTTGAAATGAATGAAAAGTGTGATAAAGAAATC
AAAGTTTCCTACACGGTGTACAACAGACTGTCATTGCTGCTGAAGTCCCTTCTTGCTATAACTAGGGTGA
CACCAGCCTATAGGCTCTCCAGGAAACAAGGGCATGAATATGTCATATTATACAGGATATATTTTGGAGA
AGTTCAGCTGAGTGGCTTAGGAGAAGGCTTCCAGACAGTTCGTGTTGGGACAGTGGGCACCCCTGTGGGC
ACCATCACTCTTTCTTGTGCTTACAGAATTAACTTGGCATTCATGTCTACCAGGCAATTTGAGAGGACCC
CACCTATCATGGGGATTATTATTGATCACTTTGTGGACCGTCCCTATCCCAGCTCCTCTCCCATGCACCC
CTGCAATTACAGAACTGCTGGTGAGGACACTGGAGTAATATACCCGTCTGTAGAAGACTCTCAAGAAGTG
TGTACCACCTCTTTTTCCACCTCCCCACCATCCCAGCTCTCAAGCTCTCGCCTTTC
