[The description below was written by a language model from this plasmid's Addgene catalogue record.]
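Description:
pMXs-IP-EGFP-hAtg13 is a retroviral mammalian expression plasmid built on the pMXs-IP backbone (about 5.8 kb without insert). It is maintained in E. coli as a high-copy plasmid under ampicillin selection, and it carries a puromycin marker for selecting transduced mammalian cells. The record lists no individual vector features. In pMXs-type vectors generally, the retroviral long terminal repeats flank the cargo, with the 5′ LTR driving transcription and a packaging signal allowing the transcript to be incorporated into virions when the plasmid is introduced into a packaging cell line. The "IP" designation conventionally denotes an IRES-puromycin cassette downstream of the cloning site, so that the gene of interest and the resistance gene are translated from a single bicistronic message. These details come from general knowledge of the backbone family rather than from the catalogue entry.

The insert is the human ATG13 coding sequence (also known as KIAA0652), about 1.56 kb, cloned with BamHI sites at both ends, both of which were retained. It sits downstream of an EGFP sequence already present on the backbone, producing an N-terminally EGFP-tagged Atg13 fusion protein. Atg13 is a component of the ULK1-Atg13-FIP200 complex that acts at the initiation step of autophagy, and the associated publication examines the nutrient-dependent association of mTORC1 with this complex. The construct is therefore suited to generating stable, puromycin-selected cell lines expressing fluorescent Atg13. Such lines can be used to image its subcellular localisation, for instance under nutrient-rich versus starvation conditions, or to use the EGFP tag as a handle for detection and interaction studies.
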