Addgene plasmid #38191: pMXs-IP-EGFP-hAtg13
Depositing lab: Noboru Mizushima. Depositing organization: University of Tokyo, Graduate School of Medicine. Publication: Nutrient-dependent mTORC1 association with the ULK1-Atg13-FIP200 complex required for autophagy. Hosokawa N, Hara T, Kaizuka T, Kishi C, Takamura A, Miura Y, Iemura S, Natsume T, Takehana K, Yamada N, Guan JL, Oshiro N, Mizushima N. Mol Biol Cell. 2009 Apr . 20(7):1981-91. 10.1091/mbc.e08-12-1248 PubMed 19211835.
Backbone
  Vector backbone: pMXs-IP
  Backbone manufacturer: Dr. Toshio Kitamura of the University of Tokyo
  Backbone size w/o insert (bp): 5847
  Vector type: Mammalian Expression, Retroviral
  Selectable markers: Puromycin
Growth in bacteria
  Bacterial resistance: Ampicillin, 100 μg/mL
  Growth temperature: 37°C
  Growth strain: DH5alpha
  Copy number: High Copy
Gene/Insert
  Gene/Insert name: autophagy-related genes 13 (alt names: Atg13; KIAA0652)
  Species: H. sapiens (human)
  Insert size (bp): 1560
  GenBank ID: AB014552
  Entrez Gene: ATG13 (a.k.a. KIAA0652, PARATARG8)
  Tag / fusion protein: EGFP (N terminal on backbone)
  Cloning method: Restriction Enzyme; 5′ cloning site BamHI (not destroyed); 3′ cloning site BamHI (not destroyed)
  Sequencing primers: 5′ CAGCCCTCACTCCTTCTCTAG; 3′ GAGGAACTGCTTCCTTCACG
Terms and licenses: Academic/Nonprofit Terms; Industry Terms: Not Available to Industry
How to cite: pMXs-IP-EGFP-hAtg13 was a gift from Noboru Mizushima (Addgene plasmid # 38191 ; http://n2t.net/addgene:38191 ; RRID:Addgene_38191)
